Addgene plasmid #201623: LENTICRISPR-SNRPA_sgRNA2
Purpose: CRISPR/Cas9-mediated gene knock-out
Depositing lab: Alexis Jourdain & Vamsi Mootha. Depositing organization: Broad Institute. Publication: Loss of LUC7L2 and U1 snRNP subunits shifts energy metabolism from glycolysis to OXPHOS. Jourdain AA, Begg BE, Mick E, Shah H, Calvo SE, Skinner OS, Sharma R, Blue SM, Yeo GW, Burge CB, Mootha VK. Mol Cell. 2021 May 6;81(9):1905-1919.e12. doi: 10.1016/j.molcel.2021.02.033. Epub 2021 Apr 13. PubMed 33852893.
Backbone
  Vector backbone: lentiCRISPR v2
  Backbone manufacturer: Feng Zhang, Addgene #52961
  Vector type: Lentiviral, CRISPR
  Selectable markers: Puromycin
Growth in bacteria
  Bacterial resistance: Ampicillin, 100 μg/mL
  Growth temperature: 37°C
  Growth strain: NEB Stable
  Copy number: High Copy
Gene/Insert
  Gene/Insert name: SNRPA
  gRNA/shRNA sequence: GGCCTTTGTCATCTTCAAGG
  Species: H. sapiens (human)
  Entrez Gene: SNRPA (a.k.a. Mud1, U1-A, U1A)
  Cloning method: Restriction Enzyme; 5′ cloning site BsmBI (unknown if destroyed); 3′ cloning site BsmBI (unknown if destroyed)
Terms and licenses: Academic/Nonprofit Terms; Industry Terms: Not Available to Industry
How to cite: LENTICRISPR-SNRPA_sgRNA2 was a gift from Alexis Jourdain & Vamsi Mootha (Addgene plasmid # 201623 ; http://n2t.net/addgene:201623 ; RRID:Addgene_201623)
