[The description below was written by a language model from this plasmid's Addgene catalogue record and pLannotate feature annotations shown in this document.]
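Description:
LENTICRISPR-SNRPA_sgRNA2 is an all-in-one lentiviral CRISPR/Cas9 knockout plasmid built on the lentiCRISPR v2 backbone. It carries a single guide RNA targeting human SNRPA, which encodes the U1A subunit of the U1 snRNP. The guide was cloned between the backbone's BsmBI sites, placing it downstream of the human U6 RNA polymerase III promoter and directly upstream of the Streptococcus pyogenes gRNA scaffold. A separate cassette uses the EF-1α core promoter to express S. pyogenes Cas9, followed by a puromycin N-acetyltransferase coding sequence. This allows transduced mammalian cells to be selected with puromycin. The feature table does not annotate the element linking Cas9 to the puromycin marker. A WPRE after the marker enhances transcript expression.

The viral portion is a third-generation, self-inactivating HIV-1 design. A CMV enhancer/promoter drives genomic RNA from a truncated 5' LTR, followed by the Ψ packaging signal with a gag fragment, the RRE for Rev-dependent nuclear export, and the cPPT/CTS. The transfer unit ends in a ΔU3 3' LTR and a bGH polyadenylation signal. Packaging functions must therefore be supplied in trans.

Outside the LTRs, the backbone has a high-copy ColE1/pUC origin and AmpR for propagation under ampicillin selection in E. coli. It also has an f1 origin and an SV40/EM7-driven BleoR cassette that is not delivered with the virus. The sequenced record is 13,012 nt. The plasmid is intended for Cas9-mediated disruption of SNRPA in human cells. It was deposited with a study of how loss of LUC7L2 and U1 snRNP subunits shifts energy metabolism from glycolysis to oxidative phosphorylation.
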