Features (pLannotate 1.2.2; 33 found; start..end, strand, type, name):
    217..397     +  LTR            5' LTR (truncated): truncated 5' long terminal repeat (LTR) from HIV-1
    444..569     +  misc_feature   HIV-1 Ψ: packaging signal of human immunodeficiency virus type 1
    553..916     +  CDS            HIV-1 gag (fragment): gag protein from human immunodeficiency virus 1; gag
   1062..1295    +  misc_feature   RRE: The Rev response element (RRE) of HIV-1 allows for Rev-dependent mRNA export from the nucleus to the cytoplasm.
   1672..1772    +  CDS            Rev (fragment): human immunodeficiency virus 1 (HIV-1) Rev protein; rev; enhances nuclear export of unspliced and incompletely spliced viral mRNAs
   1822..1939    +  misc_feature   cPPT/CTS: central polypurine tract and central termination sequence of HIV-1
   1990..2230    +  promoter       U6 promoter: RNA polymerase III promoter for human U6 snRNA
   2259..2334    +  misc_RNA       gRNA scaffold: guide RNA scaffold for the Streptococcus pyogenes CRISPR/Cas9 system
   2352..2370    +  CDS            small t antigen (fragment): SV40 (simian virus 40) small t antigen
   2396..2607    +  promoter       EF-1α core promoter: core promoter for human elongation factor EF-1α
   2632..6735    +  CDS            Cas9: Cas9 (Csn1) endonuclease from the Streptococcus pyogenes Type II CRISPR/Cas system generates RNA-guided double strand breaks in DNA
   6873..7470    +  CDS            PuroR (fragment): puromycin N-acetyltransferase; pac from Streptomyces; confers resistance to puromycin
   7486..8074    +  misc_feature   WPRE: woodchuck hepatitis virus posttranscriptional regulatory element
   8125..8144    +  misc_feature   cPPT/CTS (fragment): central polypurine tract and central termination sequence of HIV-1
   8146..8379    +  LTR            3' LTR (ΔU3): self-inactivating 3' long terminal repeat (LTR) from HIV-1
   8411..8635    +  polyA_signal   bGH poly(A) signal: bovine growth hormone polyadenylation signal
   8639..8660    +  promoter       SV40 promoter (fragment): SV40 enhancer and early promoter
   8681..9109    +  rep_origin     f1 ori (sequence partly withheld): f1 bacteriophage origin of replication; arrow indicates direction of (+) strand synthesis
   9123..9452    +  promoter       SV40 promoter: SV40 enhancer and early promoter
   9500..9547    +  promoter       EM7 promoter: synthetic bacterial promoter&nbsp
   9566..9940    +  CDS            BleoR: antibiotic-binding protein; Sh ble from Streptoalloteichus hindustanus; confers resistance to bleomycin, phleomycin, and Zeocin™
   9950..10075   +  CDS            ble (fragment): BLE_KLEPN - Experimental evidence at protein level: Swiss-Prot protein existence level 1. Binding protein with a strong affinity to the bleomycin family of antibiotics. Binds to CL990; an antimitotic-antibiotic compound. From Klebsiella pneumoniae.
  10070..10191   +  polyA_signal   SV40 poly(A) signal: SV40 polyadenylation signal
  10262..10284   -  protein_bind   lac operator (fragment): The lac repressor binds to the lac operator to inhibit transcription in E. coli. This inhibition can be relieved by adding lactose or isopropyl-β-D-thiogalactopyranoside (IPTG). lac repressor encoded by lacI
  10288..10318   -  promoter       lac promoter: promoter for the E. coli lac operon
  10333..10354   -  protein_bind   CAP binding site: CAP binding activates transcription in the presence of cAMP. E. coli catabolite activator protein
  10367..10459   -  CDS            lacI (fragment): lac repressor; lacI; The lac repressor binds to the lac operator to inhibit transcription in E. coli. This inhibition can be relieved by adding lactose or isopropyl-β-D-thiogalactopyranoside (IPTG).
  10642..11230   -  rep_origin     ori: high-copy-number ColE1/pMB1/pBR322/pUC origin of replication
  11401..12261   -  CDS            AmpR: β-lactamase; bla; confers resistance to ampicillin, carbenicillin, and related antibiotics
  12262..12366   -  promoter       AmpR promoter: bla
  12425..12477   -  misc_feature   bom (fragment): basis of mobility region from pBR322
  12632..13011   +  enhancer       CMV enhancer: human cytomegalovirus immediate early enhancer
  13012..199     +  promoter       CMV promoter (across the origin): human cytomegalovirus (CMV) immediate early promoter
>Addgene plasmid #201623 | LENTICRISPR-SNRPA_sgRNA2 | addgene full sequence | sequence record 396617 | Addgene NGS Result
TGATGCGGTTTTGGCAGTACATCAATGGGCGTGGATAGCGGTTTGACTCACGGGGATTTCCAAGTCTCCA
CCCCATTGACGTCAATGGGAGTTTGTTTTGGCACCAAAATCAACGGGACTTTCCAAAATGTCGTAACAAC
TCCGCCCCATTGACGCAAATGGGCGGTAGGCGTGTACGGTGGGAGGTCTATATAAGCAGCGCGTTTTGCC
TGTACTGGGTCTCTCTGGTTAGACCAGATCTGAGCCTGGGAGCTCTCTGGCTAACTAGGGAACCCACTGC
TTAAGCCTCAATAAAGCTTGCCTTGAGTGCTTCAAGTAGTGTGTGCCCGTCTGTTGTGTGACTCTGGTAA
CTAGAGATCCCTCAGACCCTTTTAGTCAGTGTGGAAAATCTCTAGCAGTGGCGCCCGAACAGGGACTTGA
AAGCGAAAGGGAAACCAGAGGAGCTCTCTCGACGCAGGACTCGGCTTGCTGAAGCGCGCACGGCAAGAGG
CGAGGGGCGGCGACTGGTGAGTACGCCAAAAATTTTGACTAGCGGAGGCTAGAAGGAGAGAGATGGGTGC
GAGAGCGTCAGTATTAAGCGGGGGAGAATTAGATCGCGATGGGAAAAAATTCGGTTAAGGCCAGGGGGAA
AGAAAAAATATAAATTAAAACATATAGTATGGGCAAGCAGGGAGCTAGAACGATTCGCAGTTAATCCTGG
CCTGTTAGAAACATCAGAAGGCTGTAGACAAATACTGGGACAGCTACAACCATCCCTTCAGACAGGATCA
GAAGAACTTAGATCATTATATAATACAGTAGCAACCCTCTATTGTGTGCATCAAAGGATAGAGATAAAAG
ACACCAAGGAAGCTTTAGACAAGATAGAGGAAGAGCAAAACAAAAGTAAGACCACCGCACAGCAAGCGGC
CGCTGATCTTCAGACCTGGAGGAGGAGATATGAGGGACAATTGGAGAAGTGAATTATATAAATATAAAGT
AGTAAAAATTGAACCATTAGGAGTAGCACCCACCAAGGCAAAGAGAAGAGTGGTGCAGAGAGAAAAAAGA
GCAGTGGGAATAGGAGCTTTGTTCCTTGGGTTCTTGGGAGCAGCAGGAAGCACTATGGGCGCAGCGTCAA
TGACGCTGACGGTACAGGCCAGACAATTATTGTCTGGTATAGTGCAGCAGCAGAACAATTTGCTGAGGGC
TATTGAGGCGCAACAGCATCTGTTGCAACTCACAGTCTGGGGCATCAAGCAGCTCCAGGCAAGAATCCTG
GCTGTGGAAAGATACCTAAAGGATCAACAGCTCCTGGGGATTTGGGGTTGCTCTGGAAAACTCATTTGCA
CCACTGCTGTGCCTTGGAATGCTAGTTGGAGTAATAAATCTCTGGAACAGATTTGGAATCACACGACCTG
GATGGAGTGGGACAGAGAAATTAACAATTACACAAGCTTAATACACTCCTTAATTGAAGAATCGCAAAAC
CAGCAAGAAAAGAATGAACAAGAATTATTGGAATTAGATAAATGGGCAAGTTTGTGGAATTGGTTTAACA
TAACAAATTGGCTGTGGTATATAAAATTATTCATAATGATAGTAGGAGGCTTGGTAGGTTTAAGAATAGT
TTTTGCTGTACTTTCTATAGTGAATAGAGTTAGGCAGGGATATTCACCATTATCGTTTCAGACCCACCTC
CCAACCCCGAGGGGACCCGACAGGCCCGAAGGAATAGAAGAAGAAGGTGGAGAGAGAGACAGAGACAGAT
CCATTCGATTAGTGAACGGATCGGCACTGCGTGCGCCAATTCTGCAGACAAATGGCAGTATTCATCCACA
ATTTTAAAAGAAAAGGGGGGATTGGGGGGTACAGTGCAGGGGAAAGAATAGTAGACATAATAGCAACAGA
CATACAAACTAAAGAATTACAAAAACAAATTACAAAAATTCAAAATTTTCGGGTTTATTACAGGGACAGC
AGAGATCCAGTTTGGTTAATTAAGGTACCGAGGGCCTATTTCCCATGATTCCTTCATATTTGCATATACG
ATACAAGGCTGTTAGAGAGATAATTAGAATTAATTTGACTGTAAACACAAAGATATTAGTACAAAATACG
TGACGTAGAAAGTAATAATTTCTTGGGTAGTTTGCAGTTTTAAAATTATGTTTTAAAATGGACTATCATA
TGCTTACCGTAACTTGAAAGTATTTCGATTTCTTGGCTTTATATATCTTGTGGAAAGGACGAAACACCGG
CCTTTGTCATCTTCAAGGGTTTTAGAGCTAGAAATAGCAAGTTAAAATAAGGCTAGTCCGTTATCAACTT
GAAAAAGTGGCACCGAGTCGGTGCTTTTTTGAATTCGCTAGCTAGGTCTTGAAAGGAGTGGGAATTGGCT
CCGGTGCCCGTCAGTGGGCAGAGCGCACATCGCCCACAGTCCCCGAGAAGTTGGGGGGAGGGGTCGGCAA
TTGATCCGGTGCCTAGAGAAGGTGGCGCGGGGTAAACTGGGAAAGTGATGTCGTGTACTGGCTCCGCCTT
TTTCCCGAGGGTGGGGGAGAACCGTATATAAGTGCAGTAGTCGCCGTGAACGTTCTTTTTCGCAACGGGT
TTGCCGCCAGAACACAGGACCGGTTCTAGAGCGCTGCCACCATGGACAAGAAGTACAGCATCGGCCTGGA
CATCGGCACCAACTCTGTGGGCTGGGCCGTGATCACCGACGAGTACAAGGTGCCCAGCAAGAAATTCAAG
GTGCTGGGCAACACCGACCGGCACAGCATCAAGAAGAACCTGATCGGAGCCCTGCTGTTCGACAGCGGCG
AAACAGCCGAGGCCACCCGGCTGAAGAGAACCGCCAGAAGAAGATACACCAGACGGAAGAACCGGATCTG
CTATCTGCAAGAGATCTTCAGCAACGAGATGGCCAAGGTGGACGACAGCTTCTTCCACAGACTGGAAGAG
TCCTTCCTGGTGGAAGAGGATAAGAAGCACGAGCGGCACCCCATCTTCGGCAACATCGTGGACGAGGTGG
CCTACCACGAGAAGTACCCCACCATCTACCACCTGAGAAAGAAACTGGTGGACAGCACCGACAAGGCCGA
CCTGCGGCTGATCTATCTGGCCCTGGCCCACATGATCAAGTTCCGGGGCCACTTCCTGATCGAGGGCGAC
CTGAACCCCGACAACAGCGACGTGGACAAGCTGTTCATCCAGCTGGTGCAGACCTACAACCAGCTGTTCG
AGGAAAACCCCATCAACGCCAGCGGCGTGGACGCCAAGGCCATCCTGTCTGCCAGACTGAGCAAGAGCAG
ACGGCTGGAAAATCTGATCGCCCAGCTGCCCGGCGAGAAGAAGAATGGCCTGTTCGGAAACCTGATTGCC
CTGAGCCTGGGCCTGACCCCCAACTTCAAGAGCAACTTCGACCTGGCCGAGGATGCCAAACTGCAGCTGA
GCAAGGACACCTACGACGACGACCTGGACAACCTGCTGGCCCAGATCGGCGACCAGTACGCCGACCTGTT
TCTGGCCGCCAAGAACCTGTCCGACGCCATCCTGCTGAGCGACATCCTGAGAGTGAACACCGAGATCACC
AAGGCCCCCCTGAGCGCCTCTATGATCAAGAGATACGACGAGCACCACCAGGACCTGACCCTGCTGAAAG
CTCTCGTGCGGCAGCAGCTGCCTGAGAAGTACAAAGAGATTTTCTTCGACCAGAGCAAGAACGGCTACGC
CGGCTACATTGACGGCGGAGCCAGCCAGGAAGAGTTCTACAAGTTCATCAAGCCCATCCTGGAAAAGATG
GACGGCACCGAGGAACTGCTCGTGAAGCTGAACAGAGAGGACCTGCTGCGGAAGCAGCGGACCTTCGACA
ACGGCAGCATCCCCCACCAGATCCACCTGGGAGAGCTGCACGCCATTCTGCGGCGGCAGGAAGATTTTTA
CCCATTCCTGAAGGACAACCGGGAAAAGATCGAGAAGATCCTGACCTTCCGCATCCCCTACTACGTGGGC
CCTCTGGCCAGGGGAAACAGCAGATTCGCCTGGATGACCAGAAAGAGCGAGGAAACCATCACCCCCTGGA
ACTTCGAGGAAGTGGTGGACAAGGGCGCTTCCGCCCAGAGCTTCATCGAGCGGATGACCAACTTCGATAA
GAACCTGCCCAACGAGAAGGTGCTGCCCAAGCACAGCCTGCTGTACGAGTACTTCACCGTGTATAACGAG
CTGACCAAAGTGAAATACGTGACCGAGGGAATGAGAAAGCCCGCCTTCCTGAGCGGCGAGCAGAAAAAGG
CCATCGTGGACCTGCTGTTCAAGACCAACCGGAAAGTGACCGTGAAGCAGCTGAAAGAGGACTACTTCAA
GAAAATCGAGTGCTTCGACTCCGTGGAAATCTCCGGCGTGGAAGATCGGTTCAACGCCTCCCTGGGCACA
TACCACGATCTGCTGAAAATTATCAAGGACAAGGACTTCCTGGACAATGAGGAAAACGAGGACATTCTGG
AAGATATCGTGCTGACCCTGACACTGTTTGAGGACAGAGAGATGATCGAGGAACGGCTGAAAACCTATGC
CCACCTGTTCGACGACAAAGTGATGAAGCAGCTGAAGCGGCGGAGATACACCGGCTGGGGCAGGCTGAGC
CGGAAGCTGATCAACGGCATCCGGGACAAGCAGTCCGGCAAGACAATCCTGGATTTCCTGAAGTCCGACG
GCTTCGCCAACAGAAACTTCATGCAGCTGATCCACGACGACAGCCTGACCTTTAAAGAGGACATCCAGAA
AGCCCAGGTGTCCGGCCAGGGCGATAGCCTGCACGAGCACATTGCCAATCTGGCCGGCAGCCCCGCCATT
AAGAAGGGCATCCTGCAGACAGTGAAGGTGGTGGACGAGCTCGTGAAAGTGATGGGCCGGCACAAGCCCG
AGAACATCGTGATCGAAATGGCCAGAGAGAACCAGACCACCCAGAAGGGACAGAAGAACAGCCGCGAGAG
AATGAAGCGGATCGAAGAGGGCATCAAAGAGCTGGGCAGCCAGATCCTGAAAGAACACCCCGTGGAAAAC
ACCCAGCTGCAGAACGAGAAGCTGTACCTGTACTACCTGCAGAATGGGCGGGATATGTACGTGGACCAGG
AACTGGACATCAACCGGCTGTCCGACTACGATGTGGACCATATCGTGCCTCAGAGCTTTCTGAAGGACGA
CTCCATCGACAACAAGGTGCTGACCAGAAGCGACAAGAACCGGGGCAAGAGCGACAACGTGCCCTCCGAA
GAGGTCGTGAAGAAGATGAAGAACTACTGGCGGCAGCTGCTGAACGCCAAGCTGATTACCCAGAGAAAGT
TCGACAATCTGACCAAGGCCGAGAGAGGCGGCCTGAGCGAACTGGATAAGGCCGGCTTCATCAAGAGACA
GCTGGTGGAAACCCGGCAGATCACAAAGCACGTGGCACAGATCCTGGACTCCCGGATGAACACTAAGTAC
GACGAGAATGACAAGCTGATCCGGGAAGTGAAAGTGATCACCCTGAAGTCCAAGCTGGTGTCCGATTTCC
GGAAGGATTTCCAGTTTTACAAAGTGCGCGAGATCAACAACTACCACCACGCCCACGACGCCTACCTGAA
CGCCGTCGTGGGAACCGCCCTGATCAAAAAGTACCCTAAGCTGGAAAGCGAGTTCGTGTACGGCGACTAC
AAGGTGTACGACGTGCGGAAGATGATCGCCAAGAGCGAGCAGGAAATCGGCAAGGCTACCGCCAAGTACT
TCTTCTACAGCAACATCATGAACTTTTTCAAGACCGAGATTACCCTGGCCAACGGCGAGATCCGGAAGCG
GCCTCTGATCGAGACAAACGGCGAAACCGGGGAGATCGTGTGGGATAAGGGCCGGGATTTTGCCACCGTG
CGGAAAGTGCTGAGCATGCCCCAAGTGAATATCGTGAAAAAGACCGAGGTGCAGACAGGCGGCTTCAGCA
AAGAGTCTATCCTGCCCAAGAGGAACAGCGATAAGCTGATCGCCAGAAAGAAGGACTGGGACCCTAAGAA
GTACGGCGGCTTCGACAGCCCCACCGTGGCCTATTCTGTGCTGGTGGTGGCCAAAGTGGAAAAGGGCAAG
TCCAAGAAACTGAAGAGTGTGAAAGAGCTGCTGGGGATCACCATCATGGAAAGAAGCAGCTTCGAGAAGA
ATCCCATCGACTTTCTGGAAGCCAAGGGCTACAAAGAAGTGAAAAAGGACCTGATCATCAAGCTGCCTAA
GTACTCCCTGTTCGAGCTGGAAAACGGCCGGAAGAGAATGCTGGCCTCTGCCGGCGAACTGCAGAAGGGA
AACGAACTGGCCCTGCCCTCCAAATATGTGAACTTCCTGTACCTGGCCAGCCACTATGAGAAGCTGAAGG
GCTCCCCCGAGGATAATGAGCAGAAACAGCTGTTTGTGGAACAGCACAAGCACTACCTGGACGAGATCAT
CGAGCAGATCAGCGAGTTCTCCAAGAGAGTGATCCTGGCCGACGCTAATCTGGACAAAGTGCTGTCCGCC
TACAACAAGCACCGGGATAAGCCCATCAGAGAGCAGGCCGAGAATATCATCCACCTGTTTACCCTGACCA
ATCTGGGAGCCCCTGCCGCCTTCAAGTACTTTGACACCACCATCGACCGGAAGAGGTACACCAGCACCAA
AGAGGTGCTGGACGCCACCCTGATCCACCAGAGCATCACCGGCCTGTACGAGACACGGATCGACCTGTCT
CAGCTGGGAGGCGACAAGCGACCTGCCGCCACAAAGAAGGCTGGACAGGCTAAGAAGAAGAAAGATTACA
AAGACGATGACGATAAGGGATCCGGCGCAACAAACTTCTCTCTGCTGAAACAAGCCGGAGATGTCGAAGA
GAATCCTGGACCGACCGAGTACAAGCCCACGGTGCGCCTCGCCACCCGCGACGACGTCCCCAGGGCCGTA
CGCACCCTCGCCGCCGCGTTCGCCGACTACCCCGCCACGCGCCACACCGTCGATCCGGACCGCCACATCG
AGCGGGTCACCGAGCTGCAAGAACTCTTCCTCACGCGCGTCGGGCTCGACATCGGCAAGGTGTGGGTCGC
GGACGACGGCGCCGCGGTGGCGGTCTGGACCACGCCGGAGAGCGTCGAAGCGGGGGCGGTGTTCGCCGAG
ATCGGCCCGCGCATGGCCGAGTTGAGCGGTTCCCGGCTGGCCGCGCAGCAACAGATGGAAGGCCTCCTGG
CGCCGCACCGGCCCAAGGAGCCCGCGTGGTTCCTGGCCACCGTCGGAGTCTCGCCCGACCACCAGGGCAA
GGGTCTGGGCAGCGCCGTCGTGCTCCCCGGAGTGGAGGCGGCCGAGCGCGCCGGGGTGCCCGCCTTCCTG
GAGACCTCCGCGCCCCGCAACCTCCCCTTCTACGAGCGGCTCGGCTTCACCGTCACCGCCGACGTCGAGG
TGCCCGAAGGACCGCGCACCTGGTGCATGACCCGCAAGCCCGGTGCCTGAACGCGTTAAGTCGACAATCA
ACCTCTGGATTACAAAATTTGTGAAAGATTGACTGGTATTCTTAACTATGTTGCTCCTTTTACGCTATGT
GGATACGCTGCTTTAATGCCTTTGTATCATGCTATTGCTTCCCGTATGGCTTTCATTTTCTCCTCCTTGT
ATAAATCCTGGTTGCTGTCTCTTTATGAGGAGTTGTGGCCCGTTGTCAGGCAACGTGGCGTGGTGTGCAC
TGTGTTTGCTGACGCAACCCCCACTGGTTGGGGCATTGCCACCACCTGTCAGCTCCTTTCCGGGACTTTC
GCTTTCCCCCTCCCTATTGCCACGGCGGAACTCATCGCCGCCTGCCTTGCCCGCTGCTGGACAGGGGCTC
GGCTGTTGGGCACTGACAATTCCGTGGTGTTGTCGGGGAAATCATCGTCCTTTCCTTGGCTGCTCGCCTG
TGTTGCCACCTGGATTCTGCGCGGGACGTCCTTCTGCTACGTCCCTTCGGCCCTCAATCCAGCGGACCTT
CCTTCCCGCGGCCTGCTGCCGGCTCTGCGGCCTCTTCCGCGTCTTCGCCTTCGCCCTCAGACGAGTCGGA
TCTCCCTTTGGGCCGCCTCCCCGCGTCGACTTTAAGACCAATGACTTACAAGGCAGCTGTAGATCTTAGC
CACTTTTTAAAAGAAAAGGGGGGACTGGAAGGGCTAATTCACTCCCAACGAAGACAAGATCTGCTTTTTG
CTTGTACTGGGTCTCTCTGGTTAGACCAGATCTGAGCCTGGGAGCTCTCTGGCTAACTAGGGAACCCACT
GCTTAAGCCTCAATAAAGCTTGCCTTGAGTGCTTCAAGTAGTGTGTGCCCGTCTGTTGTGTGACTCTGGT
AACTAGAGATCCCTCAGACCCTTTTAGTCAGTGTGGAAAATCTCTAGCAGGGCCCGTTTAAACCCGCTGA
TCAGCCTCGACTGTGCCTTCTAGTTGCCAGCCATCTGTTGTTTGCCCCTCCCCCGTGCCTTCCTTGACCC
TGGAAGGTGCCACTCCCACTGTCCTTTCCTAATAAAATGAGGAAATTGCATCGCATTGTCTGAGTAGGTG
TCATTCTATTCTGGGGGGTGGGGTGGGGCAGGACAGCAAGGGGGAGGATTGGGAAGACAATAGCAGGCAT
GCTGGGGATGCGGTGGGCTCTATGGCTTCTGAGGCGGAAAGAACCAGCTGGGGCTCTAGGGGGTATCCCC
[124 nt withheld, positions 8681-8804]
C
[91 nt withheld, positions 8806-8896]
A
[49 nt withheld, positions 8898-8946]
CCTTTGACGTTGGAGTCCACGTTCTTT
[37 nt withheld, positions 8974-9010]
ACCCTATCTCGGTCTATTCTTTTGATTTATAAGGGATTTTGCCGATTTCGGCCTATTGGTTAAAAAATGA
GCTGATTTAACAAAAATTTAACGCGAATTAATTCTGTGGAATGTGTGTCAGTTAGGGTGTGGAAAGTCCC
CAGGCTCCCCAGCAGGCAGAAGTATGCAAAGCATGCATCTCAATTAGTCAGCAACCAGGTGTGGAAAGTC
CCCAGGCTCCCCAGCAGGCAGAAGTATGCAAAGCATGCATCTCAATTAGTCAGCAACCATAGTCCCGCCC
CTAACTCCGCCCATCCCGCCCCTAACTCCGCCCAGTTCCGCCCATTCTCCGCCCCATGGCTGACTAATTT
TTTTTATTTATGCAGAGGCCGAGGCCGCCTCTGCCTCTGAGCTATTCCAGAAGTAGTGAGGAGGCTTTTT
TGGAGGCCTAGGCTTTTGCAAAAAGCTCCCGGGAGCTTGTATATCCATTTTCGGATCTGATCAGCACGTG
TTGACAATTAATCATCGGCATAGTATATCGGCATAGTATAATACGACAAGGTGAGGAACTAAACCATGGC
CAAGTTGACCAGTGCCGTTCCGGTGCTCACCGCGCGCGACGTCGCCGGAGCGGTCGAGTTCTGGACCGAC
CGGCTCGGGTTCTCCCGGGACTTCGTGGAGGACGACTTCGCCGGTGTGGTCCGGGACGACGTGACCCTGT
TCATCAGCGCGGTCCAGGACCAGGTGGTGCCGGACAACACCCTGGCCTGGGTGTGGGTGCGCGGCCTGGA
CGAGCTGTACGCCGAGTGGTCGGAGGTCGTGTCCACGAACTTCCGGGACGCCTCCGGGCCGGCCATGACC
GAGATCGGCGAGCAGCCGTGGGGGCGGGAGTTCGCCCTGCGCGACCCGGCCGGCAACTGCGTGCACTTCG
TGGCCGAGGAGCAGGACTGACACGTGCTACGAGATTTCGATTCCACCGCCGCCTTCTATGAAAGGTTGGG
CTTCGGAATCGTTTTCCGGGACGCCGGCTGGATGATCCTCCAGCGCGGGGATCTCATGCTGGAGTTCTTC
GCCCACCCCAACTTGTTTATTGCAGCTTATAATGGTTACAAATAAAGCAATAGCATCACAAATTTCACAA
ATAAAGCATTTTTTTCACTGCATTCTAGTTGTGGTTTGTCCAAACTCATCAATGTATCTTATCATGTCTG
TATACCGTCGACCTCTAGCTAGAGCTTGGCGTAATCATGGTCATAGCTGTTTCCTGTGTGAAATTGTTAT
CCGCTCACAATTCCACACAACATACGAGCCGGAAGCATAAAGTGTAAAGCCTGGGGTGCCTAATGAGTGA
GCTAACTCACATTAATTGCGTTGCGCTCACTGCCCGCTTTCCAGTCGGGAAACCTGTCGTGCCAGCTGCA
TTAATGAATCGGCCAACGCGCGGGGAGAGGCGGTTTGCGTATTGGGCGCTCTTCCGCTTCCTCGCTCACT
GACTCGCTGCGCTCGGTCGTTCGGCTGCGGCGAGCGGTATCAGCTCACTCAAAGGCGGTAATACGGTTAT
CCACAGAATCAGGGGATAACGCAGGAAAGAACATGTGAGCAAAAGGCCAGCAAAAGGCCAGGAACCGTAA
AAAGGCCGCGTTGCTGGCGTTTTTCCATAGGCTCCGCCCCCCTGACGAGCATCACAAAAATCGACGCTCA
AGTCAGAGGTGGCGAAACCCGACAGGACTATAAAGATACCAGGCGTTTCCCCCTGGAAGCTCCCTCGTGC
GCTCTCCTGTTCCGACCCTGCCGCTTACCGGATACCTGTCCGCCTTTCTCCCTTCGGGAAGCGTGGCGCT
TTCTCATAGCTCACGCTGTAGGTATCTCAGTTCGGTGTAGGTCGTTCGCTCCAAGCTGGGCTGTGTGCAC
GAACCCCCCGTTCAGCCCGACCGCTGCGCCTTATCCGGTAACTATCGTCTTGAGTCCAACCCGGTAAGAC
ACGACTTATCGCCACTGGCAGCAGCCACTGGTAACAGGATTAGCAGAGCGAGGTATGTAGGCGGTGCTAC
AGAGTTCTTGAAGTGGTGGCCTAACTACGGCTACACTAGAAGAACAGTATTTGGTATCTGCGCTCTGCTG
AAGCCAGTTACCTTCGGAAAAAGAGTTGGTAGCTCTTGATCCGGCAAACAAACCACCGCTGGTAGCGGTG
GTTTTTTTGTTTGCAAGCAGCAGATTACGCGCAGAAAAAAAGGATCTCAAGAAGATCCTTTGATCTTTTC
TACGGGGTCTGACGCTCAGTGGAACGAAAACTCACGTTAAGGGATTTTGGTCATGAGATTATCAAAAAGG
ATCTTCACCTAGATCCTTTTAAATTAAAAATGAAGTTTTAAATCAATCTAAAGTATATATGAGTAAACTT
GGTCTGACAGTTACCAATGCTTAATCAGTGAGGCACCTATCTCAGCGATCTGTCTATTTCGTTCATCCAT
AGTTGCCTGACTCCCCGTCGTGTAGATAACTACGATACGGGAGGGCTTACCATCTGGCCCCAGTGCTGCA
ATGATACCGCGAGACCCACGCTCACCGGCTCCAGATTTATCAGCAATAAACCAGCCAGCCGGAAGGGCCG
AGCGCAGAAGTGGTCCTGCAACTTTATCCGCCTCCATCCAGTCTATTAATTGTTGCCGGGAAGCTAGAGT
AAGTAGTTCGCCAGTTAATAGTTTGCGCAACGTTGTTGCCATTGCTACAGGCATCGTGGTGTCACGCTCG
TCGTTTGGTATGGCTTCATTCAGCTCCGGTTCCCAACGATCAAGGCGAGTTACATGATCCCCCATGTTGT
GCAAAAAAGCGGTTAGCTCCTTCGGTCCTCCGATCGTTGTCAGAAGTAAGTTGGCCGCAGTGTTATCACT
CATGGTTATGGCAGCACTGCATAATTCTCTTACTGTCATGCCATCCGTAAGATGCTTTTCTGTGACTGGT
GAGTACTCAACCAAGTCATTCTGAGAATAGTGTATGCGGCGACCGAGTTGCTCTTGCCCGGCGTCAATAC
GGGATAATACCGCGCCACATAGCAGAACTTTAAAAGTGCTCATCATTGGAAAACGTTCTTCGGGGCGAAA
ACTCTCAAGGATCTTACCGCTGTTGAGATCCAGTTCGATGTAACCCACTCGTGCACCCAACTGATCTTCA
GCATCTTTTACTTTCACCAGCGTTTCTGGGTGAGCAAAAACAGGAAGGCAAAATGCCGCAAAAAAGGGAA
TAAGGGCGACACGGAAATGTTGAATACTCATACTCTTCCTTTTTCAATATTATTGAAGCATTTATCAGGG
TTATTGTCTCATGAGCGGATACATATTTGAATGTATTTAGAAAAATAAACAAATAGGGGTTCCGCGCACA
TTTCCCCGAAAAGTGCCACCTGACGTCGACGGATCGGGAGATCTCCCGATCCCCTATGGTGCACTCTCAG
TACAATCTGCTCTGATGCCGCATAGTTAAGCCAGTATCTGCTCCCTGCTTGTGTGTTGGAGGTCGCTGAG
TAGTGCGCGAGCAAAATTTAAGCTACAACAAGGCAAGGCTTGACCGACAATTGCATGAAGAATCTGCTTA
GGGTTAGGCGTTTTGCGCTGCTTCGCGATGTACGGGCCAGATATACGCGTTGACATTGATTATTGACTAG
TTATTAATAGTAATCAATTACGGGGTCATTAGTTCATAGCCCATATATGGAGTTCCGCGTTACATAACTT
ACGGTAAATGGCCCGCCTGGCTGACCGCCCAACGACCCCCGCCCATTGACGTCAATAATGACGTATGTTC
CCATAGTAACGCCAATAGGGACTTTCCATTGACGTCAATGGGTGGAGTATTTACGGTAAACTGCCCACTT
GGCAGTACATCAAGTGTATCATATGCCAAGTACGCCCCCTATTGACGTCAATGACGGTAAATGGCCCGCC
TGGCATTATGCCCAGTACATGACCTTATGGGACTTTCCTACTTGGCAGTACATCTACGTATTAGTCATCG
CTATTACCATGG
